>Addgene plasmid #40926 | pKXUa1-HA-ATBF1 | addgene partial sequence | sequence record 55979 | CMV-F 5'-CGCAAATGGGCGGTAGGCGTG-3'
AGCTCTCTGGCTAACTAGAGAACCCACTGCTTACTGGCTTATCGAAATTAATACGACTCACTATAGGGAG
ACCCAAGCTAACCTCGACACCACCATGGGCTACCCATACGACGTGCCTGACTACGCCTCCGAGGATCCGT
CGACCGAAGGCTGTGACTCGCCCGTCGTCTCGGGGAAGGACAATGGGTGCGGTATCCCTCAGCACCAGCA
ATGGACTGAACTCAACAGCACCCACCTCCCTGACAAACCCAGTAGCATGGAACAGTCCACAGGCGAGAGC
CACGGGCCCTTGGACAGCCTGAGGGCCCCCTTCAATGAGCGCCTCGCGGAGAGCACCGCGTCGGCCGGGC
CCCCCGCCGAGCCCGCCAGCAAGGAGGTCACCTGCAACGAATGTTCGGCCTCCTTTGCCAGCCTCCAGAC
CTACATGGAGCACCACTGCCCCAGCGCGCGCCCCCCGCCACCCCTGAGAGAGGAGAGCGCTAGCGACACC
GGTGAGGAGGGGGACGAGGAGAGTGACGTGGAGAACCTGGCCGGGGAGATCGTCTACCAGCCGGACGGCT
CCGCATACATTGTGGAGAGCCTGAGCCAGCTGACCCAGGGCGGGGGCGCCTGTGGGAGTGGCAGTGGCAG
TGGGCCTCTCCCCTCGCTTTTCCTGAACTCTCTCCCTGGCGCGGGGGGCAAGCAAGGGGACCCTTCGTGT
GCTGCACCCGTGTACCCGCAGATCATCAACACTTTCCACATAGCCTCATCCTTCGGGAAATGGTTTGAGG
GCCCAGACCAGGCTTTCCCGAATACCTCAGCCCTGGCGGGGCTCAGCCCCGTCCTGCACAGCTTCCGCGT
GTTTGACGTGCGACACAAAAGCAACAAGGATTACCTG
