[The description below was written by a language model from this plasmid's Addgene catalogue record.]
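Description:
pKXUa1-HA-ATBF1 is a mammalian expression plasmid built on the pKXUa1 backbone, a roughly 6.75 kb vector that was modified by inserting a linker encoding an HA epitope tag. It carries the human ATBF1 coding sequence (also known as ZFHX3), an insert of about 11.1 kb, which brings the whole construct to approximately 19 kb. The plasmid is propagated in E. coli under ampicillin selection. Its copy number is listed as unknown, and the record does not describe the origin of replication or any marker for selection in mammalian cells. No feature table is available, so other backbone elements such as the polyadenylation signal cannot be specified.

Expression is driven by the CMV promoter, a strong constitutive viral promoter widely used for high-level transcription in transfected mammalian cells. The ATBF1 cDNA was cloned by restriction digestion into a SalI site at both its 5′ and 3′ ends, downstream of the backbone-encoded HA tag, so the protein is produced as an N-terminally HA-tagged fusion. Whether the SalI sites survived cloning is not recorded. The tag allows this very large zinc finger homeobox transcription factor to be detected by western blotting or immunofluorescence and recovered by immunoprecipitation with anti-HA antibodies.

The associated publication examined how ATBF1 inhibits estrogen receptor function by competing with the coactivator AIB1 for receptor binding in ER-positive breast cancer cells. This is consistent with using the plasmid for ectopic ATBF1 expression in protein interaction and transcriptional regulation studies.
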