Addgene plasmid #40926: pKXUa1-HA-ATBF1
Depositing lab: Jin-Tang Dong. Depositing organization: Emory University. Publication: ATBF1 inhibits estrogen receptor (ER) function by selectively competing with AIB1 for binding to the ER in ER-positive breast cancer cells. Dong XY, Sun X, Guo P, Li Q, Sasahara M, Ishii Y, Dong JT. J Biol Chem. 2010 Oct 22;285(43):32801-9. Epub 2010 Aug 18. 10.1074/jbc.M110.128330 PubMed 20720010.
Backbone
  Vector backbone: pKXUa1
  Backbone manufacturer: Kaiming Xu (Emory University)
  Backbone size w/o insert (bp): 6750
  Total vector size (bp): 19000
  Modifications to backbone: a linker containing HA-tag was inserted
  Vector type: Mammalian Expression
Growth in bacteria
  Bacterial resistance: Ampicillin, 100 μg/mL
  Growth temperature: 37°C
  Growth strain: DH5alpha
  Copy number: Unknown
Gene/Insert
  Gene/Insert name: ATBF1 (alt name: ZFHX3)
  Species: H. sapiens (human)
  Insert size (bp): 11112
  GenBank ID: L32832.1 AAC14462.1
  Entrez Gene: ZFHX3 (a.k.a. ATBF1, ATBT, ATFB8, C16orf47, SCA4, ZFH-3, ZNF927)
  Promoter: CMV
  Tag / fusion protein: HA (N terminal on backbone)
  Cloning method: Restriction Enzyme; 5′ cloning site SalI (unknown if destroyed); 3′ cloning site SalI (unknown if destroyed)
  Sequencing primers: 5′ GCAAATGGGCGGTAGGCGTGTA; 3′ GACCTTGCATTCCTTTGGCGAGAG
Terms and licenses: Academic/Nonprofit Terms; Industry Terms: Not Available to Industry
How to cite: pKXUa1-HA-ATBF1 was a gift from Jin-Tang Dong (Addgene plasmid # 40926 ; http://n2t.net/addgene:40926 ; RRID:Addgene_40926)
